>Addgene plasmid #71872 | pMIR-192-Reporter | addgene partial sequence | sequence record 133339 | Luc-F 5'-CAGTCAAGTAACAACCGCGA-3'
GGTCTTACCGGAAAACTCGACGCAAGAAAAATCAGAGAGATCCTCATAAAGGCCAAGAAGGGCGGAAAGT
CCAAATTGCTCGAGTGATGAAAGCTGCGCACTAGTGGCTGTCAATTCATAGGTCAGAAGCTTAATAAAGG
ATCTTTTATTTTCATTGGATCTGTGTGTTGGTTTTTTGTATGCGGCCGCTAGCTTGGCACTGGCCGTCGT
TTTACAACGTCGTGACTGGGAAAACCCTGGCGTTACCCAACTTAATCGCCTTGCAGCACATCCCCCTTTC
GCCAGCTGGCGTAATAGCGAAGAGGCCCGCACCGATCGCCCTTCCCAACAGTTGCGCAGCCTGAATGGCG
AATGGCGCCTGATGCGGTATTTTCTCCTTACGCATCTGTGCGGTATTTCACACCGCATATGGTGCACTCT
CAGTACAATCTGCTCTGATGCCGCATAGTTAAGCCAGCCCCGACACCCGCCAACACCCGCTGACGCGCCC
TGACGGGCTTGTCTGCTCCCGGCATCCGCTTACAGACAAGCTGTGACCGTCTCCGGGAGCTGCATGTGTC
AGAGGTTTTCACCGTCATCACCGAAACGCGCGAGACGAAAGATTGGTGTGGAAAGTCCCCAGGCTCCCCA
GCAGGCAGAAGTATGCAAAGCATGCATCTCAATTAGTCAGCAACCAGGTGTGGAAAGTCCCCAGGCTCCC
CAGCAGGCAGAAGTATGCAAAGCATGCATCTCAATTAGTCAGCAACCATAGTCCCGCCCCTAACTCCGCC
CATCCCGCCCCTA
