>Addgene plasmid #71872 | pMIR-192-Reporter | addgene partial sequence | sequence record 133342 | pRS-marker 5'-cggcatcagagcagattgta-3'
GCACAGATGCGTAAGGAGAAAATACCGCATCAGGCGCCATTCGCCATTCAGGCTGCGCAACTGTTGGGAA
GGGCGATCGGTGCGGGCCTCTTCGCTATTACGCCAGCTGGCGAAAGGGGGATGTGCTGCAAGGCGATTAA
GTTGGGTAACGCCAGGGTTTTCCCAGTCACGACGTTGTAAAACGACGGCCAGTGCCAAGCTAGCGGCCGC
ATACAAAAAACCAACACACAGATCCAATGAAAATAAAAGATCCTTTATTAAGCTTCTGACCTATGAATTG
ACAGCCACTAGTGCGCAGCTTTCATCACTCGAGCAATTTGGACTTTCCGCCCTTCTTGGCCTTTATGAGG
ATCTCTCTGATTTTTCTTGCGTCGAGTTTTCCGGTAAGACCTTTCGGTACTTCGTCCACAAACACAACTC
CTCCGCGCAACTTTTTCGCGGTTGTTACTTGACTGGCGACGTAATCCACGATCTCTTTTTCCGTCATCGT
CTTTCCGTGCTCCAAAACAACAACGGCGGCGGGAAGTTCACCGGCGTCATCGTCGGGAAGACCTGCCACG
CCCGCGTCGAAGATGTTGGGGTGTTGTAACAATATCGATTCCAATTCAGCGGGGGCCACCTGATATCCTT
TGTATTTAATTAAAGACTTCAAGCGGTCAACTATGAAGAAGTGTTCGTCTTCGTCCCAGTAAGCTATGTC
TCCAGAATGTAGCCATCCATCCTTGTCAATCAAGGCGTTGGTCGCTTCCGGATTGTTTACATAACCGGAC
ATAATCATAGGTCCTCTGACACATAATTCGCCTCTCTGATTAACGCCCAGCGTTTTCC
