[The description below was written by a language model from this plasmid's Addgene catalogue record.]
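Description:
pMIR-192-Reporter is a mammalian expression plasmid built on the commercial pMIR-REPORT Luciferase backbone and designed as a sensor of microRNA activity. It is maintained in E. coli as a high-copy plasmid under ampicillin selection, and the record lists puromycin as the selectable marker for mammalian cells. The total size is about 6.5 kb, only a few dozen base pairs larger than the empty backbone, which fits the very short insert. No feature table is provided, so details such as the replication origin or polyadenylation signal are not stated in the record.

The payload is a firefly luciferase gene driven by the CMV promoter, with a synthetic human miR-192 binding site placed downstream of the luciferase coding region between the SpeI and HindIII sites, both of which are retained. The site is the reverse complement of mature miR-192 and was made by annealing two oligonucleotides. Because it is perfectly complementary to the microRNA, mature miR-192 loaded into the RNA-induced silencing complex can target the luciferase transcript and repress it. Luciferase signal in transfected cells therefore falls as functional miR-192 activity rises.

The construct is used in transfection-based reporter assays to read out miR-192 function. It comes from work on how EGFR signalling and AGO2 phosphorylation affect microRNA maturation under hypoxia. The catalogue purpose line refers to "miR-19α", whereas the plasmid name, insert name and depositor comments all indicate miR-192. The purpose line may be a typographical error, but the record does not resolve the discrepancy.
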