Addgene plasmid #71872: pMIR-192-Reporter
Purpose: Mammalian expression vector for the analysis of miR-19α activity
Depositing lab: Mien-Chie Hung. Depositing organization: University of Texas MD Anderson Cancer Center. Publication: EGFR modulates microRNA maturation in response to hypoxia through phosphorylation of AGO2. Shen J, Xia W, Khotskaya YB, Huo L, Nakanishi K, Lim SO, Du Y, Wang Y, Chang WC, Chen CH, Hsu JL, Wu Y, Lam YC, James BP, Liu X, Liu CG, Patel DJ, Hung MC. Nature. 2013 May 16;497(7449):383-7. doi: 10.1038/nature12080. Epub 2013 May 1. PubMed 23636329.
Backbone
  Vector backbone: pMIR-REPORT Luciferase
  Backbone manufacturer: Applied Biosystems
  Backbone size w/o insert (bp): 6470
  Total vector size (bp): 6497
  Vector type: Mammalian Expression
  Selectable markers: Puromycin
Growth in bacteria
  Bacterial resistance: Ampicillin, 100 μg/mL
  Growth temperature: 37°C
  Growth strain: DH5alpha
  Copy number: High Copy
Gene/Insert
  Gene/Insert name: Reverse complementary sequence of miR-192 (alt name: miR-192 binding sequence)
  gRNA/shRNA sequence: TCTGACCTATGAATTGACAGCCA
  Species: H. sapiens (human)
  Promoter: CMV
  Tag / fusion protein: firefly luciferase (N terminal on backbone)
  Cloning method: Restriction Enzyme; 5′ cloning site SpeI (not destroyed); 3′ cloning site HindIII (not destroyed)
  Sequencing primers: 5′ Luc-F; 3′ pRS-marker
Terms and licenses: Academic/Nonprofit Terms; Industry Terms: Not Available to Industry
Depositor comments: Human miR-192 binding site was generated by annealing of two oligos as described in the reference.
How to cite: pMIR-192-Reporter was a gift from Mien-Chie Hung (Addgene plasmid # 71872 ; http://n2t.net/addgene:71872 ; RRID:Addgene_71872)
